>Addgene plasmid #224190 | AiP15045 - pAAV-AiE1421m-minBG-SYFP2-P2A-3XFLAG-10aa-H2B-WPRE3-BGHpA (Alias: CN5045) | addgene full sequence | sequence record 446776 | Addgene NGS Result
CCTGCAGGCAGCTGCGCGCTCGCTCGCTCACTGAGGCCGCCCGGGCGTCGGGCGACCTTTGGTCGCCCGG
CCTCAGTGAGCGAGCGAGCGCGCAGAGAGGGAGTGGCCAACTCCATCACTAGGGGTTCCTGCGGCCGCAC
GCGTGAATGTGGTGGGATGAATGCTGTCTAGCACAGTCTTCTGGTCTCCAGGTCTCCACAGCACAGCCTG
TACTTATTTACAATAACCTGTATCTGTTCTCAGACTGGTGAATTCAGAGTACTATTTATCTCAGTGCCCA
AGAACCAAAGAGATTCTCAAGAGCCAACTCACAGTTGCACCTTTTAAATGCCGTGTGAACTAGAATTCAA
GCTCACCAACACCCAGAGGCAAAGCATCTGCAGCCTAGTTTCCATCGGAAGCTGGGAGCACTTTGTTCAT
CACAGCTCAGAATAGATACATTAATTAATTGGCAAAGATGGAGCCATAAGAGAGACCAGCTGCCTTGTCT
GGCCTCAGTGTGAGAGGATGTGTCTAGTCTCCCAGAGACTTGATGTGCCAGGGTGGAGGAATACGGTAGC
GGAGTTGGGGTGGGGGGAACTCAGAGTAGAAGGGGAGGGGCTGGGATGAAGGATTATGGGAGGGGCTGAC
AGGGAGAGGGTCAGTGAGTGGGAGCTCGGGCTGGGCATAAAAGTCAGGGCAGAGCCATCTATTGCTTACA
TTTGCTTCTGGGATCCAGATCTTTCGAAGCTAGCGCTACCGGTCGCCACCATGGTCTCCAAGGGCGAGGA
GCTGTTCACCGGGGTGGTGCCCATCCTGGTCGAGCTGGACGGCGATGTCAACGGCCACAAGTTCAGCGTG
TCCGGCGAGGGCGAGGGCGATGCCACCTACGGCAAGCTGACCCTGAAGCTGATCTGCACCACCGGCAAGC
TGCCCGTGCCCTGGCCCACCCTCGTGACCACCCTGGGCTACGGCGTGCAGTGCTTCGCCCGCTACCCCGA
CCACATGAAGCAGCACGACTTCTTCAAGTCCGCCATGCCCGAAGGCTACGTCCAGGAGCGCACCATCTTC
TTCAAAGACGACGGCAACTACAAGACCCGCGCCGAGGTGAAGTTCGAGGGCGACACCCTGGTGAACCGCA
TCGAGCTGAAGGGCATCGACTTCAAGGAGGACGGCAACATCCTGGGGCACAAGCTGGAGTACAACTACAA
CAGCCACAACGTCTATATCACCGCCGACAAGCAGAAGAACGGCATCAAGGCCAACTTCAAGATCCGCCAC
AACATCGAGGACGGCGGCGTGCAGCTCGCCGACCACTACCAGCAGAACACCCCCATCGGCGACGGCCCCG
TGCTGCTGCCCGACAACCACTACCTGAGCTACCAGTCCAAGCTGAGCAAAGACCCCAACGAGAAGCGCGA
TCACATGGTCCTGCTGGAGTTCGTGACCGCCGCCGGGATCACTCTCGGCATGGACGAGCTGTACAAGGGC
TCTGGTGCTACCAACTTCTCACTGTTGAAACAGGCAGGGGATGTAGAGGAGAATCCAGGGCCTGGTGCTA
GTGGAGACTACAAAGACCATGACGGAGATTATAAAGATCATGACATCGATTACAAGGATGACGATGACAA
GTCCGGACTCAGATCTGGAGGCTCCGGAGGCCCAGAGCCAGCGAAGTCTGCTCCCGCCCCGAAAAAGGGC
TCCAAGAAGGCGGTGACTAAGGCGCAGAAGAAAGGCGGCAAGAAGCGCAAGCGCAGCCGCAAGGAGAGCT
ATTCCATCTATGTGTATAAGGTTCTGAAGCAGGTCCACCCTGACACCGGCATTTCGTCCAAGGCCATGGG
CATCATGAACTCGTTTGTGAACGACATTTTCGAGCGCATCGCAGGTGAGGCTTCCCGCCTGGCGCATTAC
AACAAGCGCTCGACCATCACCTCCAGGGAGATCCAGACGGCCGTGCGCCTGCTGCTGCCTGGGGAGTTGG
CCAAGCACGCCGTGTCCGAGGGTACTAAGGCCATCACCAAGTACACCAGCGCTAAGTAATGAGGCGCGCC
GCGGCCGCGAATTCGATATCATAATCAACCTCTGGATTACAAAATTTGTGAAAGATTGACTGGTATTCTT
AACTATGTTGCTCCTTTTACGCTATGTGGATACGCTGCTTTAATGCCTTTGTATCATGCTATTGCTTCCC
GTATGGCTTTCATTTTCTCCTCCTTGTATAAATCCTGGTTAGTTCTTGCCACGGCGGAACTCATCGCCGC
CTGCCTTGCCCGCTGCTGGACAGGGGCTCGGCTGTTGGGCACTGACAATTCCGTGGCTCGAGAGATCTTC
GACTGTGCCTTCTAGTTGCCAGCCATCTGTTGTTTGCCCCTCCCCCGTGCCTTCCTTGACCCTGGAAGGT
GCCACTCCCACTGTCCTTTCCTAATAAAATGAGGAAATTGCATCGCATTGTCTGAGTAGGTGTCATTCTA
TTCTGGGGGGTGGGGTGGGGCAGGACAGCAAGGGGGAGGATTGGGAAGACAATAGCAGGCATGAGATCTC
ACGTGCGGACCGAGCGGCCGCAGGAACCCCTAGTGATGGAGTTGGCCACTCCCTCTCTGCGCGCTCGCTC
GCTCACTGAGGCCGGGCGACCAAAGGTCGCCCGACGCCCGGGCTTTGCCCGGGCGGCCTCAGTGAGCGAG
CGAGCGCGCAGCTGCCTGCAGGGGCGCCTATCAGCACACAATTGCCCATTATACGCGCGTATAATGGACT
ATTGTGTGCTGATATGATGCGGTATTTTCTCCTTACGCATCTGTGCGGTATTTCACACCGCATA
[95 nt withheld, positions 2795-2889]
T
[46 nt withheld, positions 2891-2936]
C
[141 nt withheld, positions 2938-3078]
CCTTTGACGTTGGAGTCCACGTTCTTT
[37 nt withheld, positions 3106-3142]
ACTCTATCTCGGGCTATTCTTTTGATTTATAAGGGATTTTGCCGATTTCGGTCTATTGGTTAAAAAATGA
GCTGATTTAACAAAAATTTAACGCGAATTTTAACAAAATATTAACGTTTACAATTTTATGGTGCACTCTC
AGTACAATCTGCTCTGATGCCGCATAGTTAAGCCAGCCCCGACACCCGCCAACACCCGCTGACGCGCCCT
GACGGGCTTGTCTGCTCCCGGCATCCGCTTACAGACAAGCTGTGACCGTCTCCGGGAGCTGCATGTGTCA
GAGGTTTTCACCGTCATCACCGAAACGCGCGAGACGAAAGGGCCTCGTGATACGCCTATTTTTATAGGTT
AATGTCATGATAATAATGGTTTCTTAGACGTCAGGTGGCACTTTTCGGGGAAATGTGCGCGGAACCCCTA
TTTGTTTATTTTTCTAAATACATTCAAATATGTATCCGCTCATGAGACAATAACCCTGATAAATGCTTCA
ATAATATTGAAAAAGGAAGAGTATGAGTATTCAACATTTCCGTGTCGCCCTTATTCCCTTTTTTGCGGCA
TTTTGCCTTCCTGTTTTTGCTCACCCAGAAACGCTGGTGAAAGTAAAAGATGCTGAAGATCAGTTGGGTG
CACGAGTGGGTTACATCGAACTGGATCTCAACAGCGGTAAGATCCTTGAGAGTTTTCGCCCCGAAGAACG
TTTTCCAATGATGAGCACTTTTAAAGTTCTGCTATGTGGCGCGGTATTATCCCGTATTGACGCCGGGCAA
GAGCAACTCGGTCGCCGCATACACTATTCTCAGAATGACTTGGTTGAGTACTCACCAGTCACAGAAAAGC
ATCTTACGGATGGCATGACAGTAAGAGAATTATGCAGTGCTGCCATAACCATGAGTGATAACACTGCGGC
CAACTTACTTCTGACAACGATCGGAGGACCGAAGGAGCTAACCGCTTTTTTGCACAACATGGGGGATCAT
GTAACTCGCCTTGATCGTTGGGAACCGGAGCTGAATGAAGCCATACCAAACGACGAGCGTGACACCACGA
TGCCTGTAGCAATGGCAACAACGTTGCGCAAACTATTAACTGGCGAACTACTTACTCTAGCTTCCCGGCA
ACAATTAATAGACTGGATGGAGGCGGATAAAGTTGCAGGACCACTTCTGCGCTCGGCCCTTCCGGCTGGC
TGGTTTATTGCTGATAAATCTGGAGCCGGTGAGCGTGGGTCTCGCGGTATCATTGCAGCACTGGGGCCAG
ATGGTAAGCCCTCCCGTATCGTAGTTATCTACACGACGGGGAGTCAGGCAACTATGGATGAACGAAATAG
ACAGATCGCTGAGATAGGTGCCTCACTGATTAAGCATTGGTAACTGTCAGACCAAGTTTACTCATATATA
CTTTAGATTGATTTAAAACTTCATTTTTAATTTAAAAGGATCTAGGTGAAGATCCTTTTTGATAATCTCA
TGACCAAAATCCCTTAACGTGAGTTTTCGTTCCACTGAGCGTCAGACCCCGTAGAAAAGATCAAAGGATC
TTCTTGAGATCCTTTTTTTCTGCGCGTAATCTGCTGCTTGCAAACAAAAAAACCACCGCTACCAGCGGTG
GTTTGTTTGCCGGATCAAGAGCTACCAACTCTTTTTCCGAAGGTAACTGGCTTCAGCAGAGCGCAGATAC
CAAATACTGTTCTTCTAGTGTAGCCGTAGTTAGGCCACCACTTCAAGAACTCTGTAGCACCGCCTACATA
CCTCGCTCTGCTAATCCTGTTACCAGTGGCTGCTGCCAGTGGCGATAAGTCGTGTCTTACCGGGTTGGAC
TCAAGACGATAGTTACCGGATAAGGCGCAGCGGTCGGGCTGAACGGGGGGTTCGTGCACACAGCCCAGCT
TGGAGCGAACGACCTACACCGAACTGAGATACCTACAGCGTGAGCTATGAGAAAGCGCCACGCTTCCCGA
AGGGAGAAAGGCGGACAGGTATCCGGTAAGCGGCAGGGTCGGAACAGGAGAGCGCACGAGGGAGCTTCCA
GGGGGAAACGCCTGGTATCTTTATAGTCCTGTCGGGTTTCGCCACCTCTGACTTGAGCGTCGATTTTTGT
GATGCTCGTCAGGGGGGCGGAGCCTATGGAAAAACGCCAGCAACGCGGCCTTTTTACGGTTCCTGGCCTT
TTGCTGGCCTTTTGCTCATATCAGCACACAATTGCCCATTATACGCGCGTATAATGGACTATTGTGTGCT
GATAACATGT
Features (pLannotate 1.2.2; 20 found; start..end, strand, type, name):
     12..39      +  repeat_region  AAV2 ITR (fragment): inverted terminal repeat of adeno-associated virus serotype 2 inverted
     68..95      +  repeat_region  AAV2 ITR (fragment): inverted terminal repeat of adeno-associated virus serotype 2 inverted
    751..1467    +  CDS            SYFP2: SYFP2 is a basic (constitutively fluorescent) yellow fluorescent protein published in 2006, derived from Aequorea victoria. It is reported to be a very rapidly-maturing monomer with moderate acid sensitivity.
   1546..1611    +  CDS            3xFLAG: three tandem FLAG® epitope tags, followed by an enterokinase cleavage site
   1642..2019    +  CDS            H2B: human histone H2B; HIST1H2BJ
   2053..2210    +  misc_feature   WPRE (fragment): woodchuck hepatitis virus posttranscriptional regulatory element
   2216..2296    +  misc_feature   WPRE (fragment): woodchuck hepatitis virus posttranscriptional regulatory element
   2313..2424    +  polyA_signal   bGH poly(A) signal: bovine growth hormone polyadenylation signal
   2542..2682    +  repeat_region  AAV2 ITR: inverted terminal repeat of adeno-associated virus serotype 2 inverted
   2689..2716    +  misc_feature   telR: telR; telomeric sequence from coliphage N15
   2717..2744    +  misc_feature   telL: telL; telomeric sequence from coliphage N15
   2745..2794    -  misc_feature   bom (fragment): basis of mobility region from pBR322
   2813..3268    +  rep_origin     f1 ori (sequence partly withheld): f1 bacteriophage origin of replication; arrow indicates direction of (+) strand synthesis
   3269..3318    -  misc_feature   bom (fragment): basis of mobility region from pBR322
   3420..3455    -  CDS            rop (fragment): Rop protein, which maintains plasmids at low copy number; rop
   3550..3654    +  promoter       AmpR promoter: bla
   3655..4515    +  CDS            AmpR: β-lactamase; bla; confers resistance to ampicillin, carbenicillin, and related antibiotics
   4686..5274    +  rep_origin     ori: high-copy-number ColE1/pMB1/pBR322/pUC origin of replication
   5331..5358    +  misc_feature   telR: telR; telomeric sequence from coliphage N15
   5359..5386    +  misc_feature   telL: telL; telomeric sequence from coliphage N15
