[The description below was written by a language model from this plasmid's Addgene catalogue record and pLannotate feature annotations shown in this document.]
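Description:
AiP15045 - pAAV-AiE1421m-minBG-SYFP2-P2A-3XFLAG-10aa-H2B-WPRE3-BGHpA (alias CN5045) is a recombinant AAV transfer plasmid of about 5.4 kb from an enhancer-AAV toolbox for accessing striatal cell types. The expression cassette lies between AAV2 inverted terminal repeats, which allow the intervening DNA to be replicated and packaged into AAV particles. The right ITR is annotated in full, while only short fragments of the left one were detected. The bacterial backbone carries a high-copy ColE1/pUC-type origin, an f1 origin and a β-lactamase gene with its own promoter for ampicillin selection. The annotation also picks up small pBR322 bom and rop remnants and short matches to phage N15 telomeric sequences flanking the backbone.

According to the construct name and stated purpose, transcription is driven by the AiE1421m enhancer coupled to a minimal β-globin promoter (minBG). The enhancer is meant to confer cell-type specificity, restricting expression to striatal Pvalb+/Pthlh+ neurons. Neither element is called in the automated feature table, but they presumably occupy the unannotated stretch between the left ITR and the first coding sequence. The payload is a single synthetic open reading frame encoding the yellow fluorescent protein SYFP2, a P2A self-cleaving peptide, and a 3xFLAG tag joined by a 10-amino-acid linker to human histone H2B. Ribosomal skipping at P2A should therefore yield free SYFP2 that fills the cell, plus a separate FLAG-tagged histone that localises to the nucleus. A shortened WPRE (WPRE3, detected as two fragments) enhances transcript expression, and the bovine growth hormone polyadenylation signal terminates the message. The construct serves as a reporter vector for labelling this neuronal population and assessing enhancer activity and specificity.
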