Addgene plasmid #224190: AiP15045 - pAAV-AiE1421m-minBG-SYFP2-P2A-3XFLAG-10aa-H2B-WPRE3-BGHpA (Alias: CN5045)
Purpose: AiE1421m is an enhancer sequence, designed to drive AAV-mediated transgene expression in striatal Pvalb+/Pthlh+ neurons
Depositing lab: Allen Institute for Brain Science & Jonathan Ting. Depositing organization: Allen Institute. Publication: Enhancer AAV toolbox for accessing and perturbing striatal cell types and circuits. Hunker AC, Wirthlin ME, Gill G, Johansen NJ, Hooper M, Omstead V, Vargas S, Lerma MN, Taskin N, Weed N, Laird WD, Bishaw YM, Bendrick JL, Gore BB, Ben-Simon Y, Opitz-Araya X, Martinez RA, Way SW, Thyagarajan B, Otto S, Sanchez REA, Alexander JR, Amaya A, Amster A, Arbuckle J, Ayala A, Baker PM, Barcelli T, Barta S, Bertagnolli D, Bielstein C, Bishwakarma P, Bowlus J, Boyer G, Brouner K, Casian B, Casper T, Chakka AB, Chakrabarty R, Chong P, Clark M, Colbert K, Daniel S, Dawe T, Departee M, DiValentin P, Donadio NP, Dotson NI, Dwivedi D, Egdorf T, Fliss T, Gary A, Goldy J, Grasso C, Groce EL, Gudsnuk K, Han W, Haradon Z, Hastings S, Helback O, Ho WV, Huang C, Johnson T, Jones DL, Juneau Z, Kenney J, Leibly M, Li S, Liang E, Loeffler H, Lusk NA, Madigan Z, Malloy J, Malone J, McCue R, Melchor J, Mich JK, Moosman S, Morin E, Naidoo R, Newman D, Ngo K, Nguyen K, Oster AL, Ouellette B, Oyama AA, Pena N, Pham T, Phillips E, Pom C, Potekhina L, Ransford S, Ray PL, Reding M, Rette DF, Reynoldson C, Rimorin C, Sigler AR, Rocha DB, Ronellenfitch K, Ruiz A, Sawyer L, Sevigny JP, Shapovalova NV, Shepard N, Shulga L, Soliman S, Staats B, Taormina MJ, Tieu M, Wang Y, Wilkes J, Wood T, Zhou T, Williford A, Dee N, Mollenkopf T, Ng L, Esposito L, Kalmbach BE, Yao S, Ariza J, Collman F, Mufti S, Smith K, Waters J, Ersing I, Patrick M, Zeng H, Lein ES, Kojima Y, Horwitz G, Owen SF, Levi BP, Daigle TL, Tasic B, Bakken TE, Ting JT. Neuron. 2025 May 21;113(10):1507-1524.e17. doi: 10.1016/j.neuron.2025.04.035. PubMed 40403704.
Backbone
  Vector backbone: rAAV
  Vector type: AAV
Growth in bacteria
  Bacterial resistance: Ampicillin, 100 μg/mL
  Growth temperature: 30°C
  Growth strain: NEB Stable
  Copy number: High Copy
Gene/Insert
  Gene/Insert name: SYFP2-P2A-3XFLAG-10aa-H2B
  Species: Synthetic
  Cloning method: Restriction Enzyme; 5′ cloning site unknown (unknown if destroyed)
Terms and licenses: Academic/Nonprofit Terms; Industry Terms: Not Available to Industry
Depositor comments: Allen Institute plasmid alias: CN5045 . This work supported by NIH BRAIN Initiative grant UF1MH128339.
How to cite: AiP15045 - pAAV-AiE1421m-minBG-SYFP2-P2A-3XFLAG-10aa-H2B-WPRE3-BGHpA (Alias: CN5045) was a gift from Allen Institute for Brain Science & Jonathan Ting (Addgene plasmid # 224190 ; http://n2t.net/addgene:224190 ; RRID:Addgene_224190)
